>Addgene plasmid #236454 | pEGFPc1 QFR IP3R3 | addgene full sequence | sequence record 473604 | Addgene NGS Result
GGTGATGAGATCACACACCAACTTGGTGGCCCCCTCCTTGTCCAGCCGGCACTGGGTGGCTGCGATGGCG
GACCAGTCCTGATCCACGCCAGAGCCTGTGGGGTCAGTGAGCTCGCCCCGGGGACCGGACTTCCGGTTCT
GGAGGTAATTCTGCAGCAGCATCTTCCTTAGCTGGTTGCCCCGGTCCCCATACTTGCTCTTCTTCTGCAG
CATCTGCTGCAGCGTCCGCAGCACCTTCACGCACAGCTTCTCCTCCGACTCCATGAGACCCTTGGTGTGA
CGGATGAGCTTGGACAGGAAGCCGCCACTCTCGCAGCGCTGGTAGGCCTCACTGCCCTCTAGAAAGAGCA
GCTCGGGCCAGTGCAGCATGTCCACCAGCACCGAGAGCTCGGCCTGCACCAGAGGCTTCAGCCGCTCTTC
TAGGGCCGTGATGATGTCCTGTAACTTCTCAATGATGTTCTTGTAGTCCCACTGGTTGGCGGTGGGGATG
ACCCGAGGGAAGGTCCTCGTGGCCGTCTTGTAGTTGGCAGCGCTGCGTTGGGCCGCGGCTGAGCAGCTGC
CCCCACTGCTGAGCAGAGCGCTCATGTGGGCATCCAGATCCATCGGCAGCAAGATGGCTCTACTCTTGGC
CACCATGGCGAGGGTGCGGACACAGGCCTCCACCGAGCCCTTGTGCTGCTGCTGCAGCCAAGGACACTCG
AGCAGCCGGGTGGTGGACTGCAGCAGCTGAACCACAATTGTCTGATGCGTCTGTAGGGATGTGCTGTTCT
CTGAAAATGGGGAACTGAAGAAGGCGCTGATGGTGTCCAGCACCACGGTGAGCACGTACTTCTCAAGGGT
GGGGTCTGACAGGCGCTTCTCCCGCTTGTTACAGACCAGAGCCATGTCCAGGGTGAAGTTCTCGAAGAGC
GTCCAGATGTGGTTGCTGGTATAGATCTCCTTCATCTCCACCTCCGTGTCTACATAGCAGTGGTTCACGA
AGTTCACATACGCCATTTTAACCTCCGTGATGCAGTCCTCGTGGGTCACCACCGACACCACGTCCTCTAG
AGGCAGCAGGGAAGTGCACTTGATCTCTGTGTAGACATTTTTGCCTTCTGCACAGGCAGCCAGCAAGTCC
ACCAGGGAGATGTGGTACATGAGGGGGCTGTGGTCCTCCACGCCATCTCGGGCTGCCTTCATCATGTCCA
GCAGATGGGCCAGAGAGTCCTTGTCATTGTAGAACACCACCACGTCGTCGCCTGCGTTGGTCAGCTCGGT
CATGATCATGTCCTGACACTTCTTCACGTACTTGCCCTCGGCCTTGATGACGGTATGCAGGAAGTCCAGG
TACTGCACGTGGCGCCCGTGTGTGGCCAGCAGGTGCACGAAGTGTTGCAGCACCGGCTCGCTGATCTCAG
AGCACAGCTGATAGTTGTTGAGGAAAATGTGCTGCATGGTCTCAGCCTCCAGGAGCCCGGGCGTGAGGAA
GAGCTGCAAGTGCTTGTGCAGAAGGGCCTGGTTGCCAGGGTTCCCGGCACAGAACTTCTGTAGGAACTGG
TGTGTGTAGCGCAGGATCTCCATCATCTTGTTGTCGTTCTTGTCATAAGGGATCTGCAGCAGGTCCAGCA
TGACCTTGTGGGCGTCCATGTTCTTCAGCAGTCTCTGTTGCTTCTTTCGCATCTGCTCCCCGACCCCACA
CATCTTGTTCAGCCTCTCCAGGATGCCTTTGACAATCTGGTAGTTCTCACTGCTCTTCTCCCCGTGTGGC
TGCAGAAATCCCTCCTCATCCGAGGGCCGCTCCTTCTTATCCTTGCTGGCGCCCGCCTCCCCCTCCTCGC
CCTTGACGCTGCCTTTCTTGTCCACCCACAGCTCCGACTTCTCCACCATCGTCCGCAGTCGATCCAGTTC
CGACTTGATCACTTTGTAGTTCTCCACATCCTGGGCTGAGATGAGCAGCTGCACCTGCTTGAAGGTGTGC
ATGGCCTCCTGGCGCTGGCTGAAATGTTTGAAGAGCAGCTGCAGGGCGCCGGAGACCAGAGGTGGGTAGT
CGTGCATGGTGAGGTGCAGCAGCACTCGCAGGAACATGCGACCCCCCTCGTCATCCACCTCTAGCATGCT
GCTGGTCTTCCCTACTCCAAACATGGCCTCTGCCTGCTCCCCGATGCGGTCCAGATTCATGTTGGCAGTA
GAGGAATCGAAGGCGGGGGCTGTGCCGTCTGCCCCGCTGTCCTGCATGGGAAAGACCTCCACAAACTCCT
TCTTGAAGACCGACAGCAGGTAGGAGATGCGGTAGTCTAGGCGCACGTTGAGGATGAACTGCAGGATCTC
CAGGATCTTCAGCTTGGTCTCCATCACCACGGTGTGTTCATTGTCCTCAAATTTGCTTCTGTCCAGCTGC
TCGGGGACACCCACTCCAGTAGGCAGGCTGGAGGCACCAAATACAGACTGCTTGCGGCTTAGCACCATGG
TGGACATCATGTGTCCCACCCCCTGGATGGACCTCCGCACGTTCTTGCCGCCAGGCTCCTCATAGGCCTG
CAGCACAGCGGCTGGTGCCTGAATGCAGTCGATGATGCCCAGCAACGTGCGTGTGAGTCGCAGCAGCTCG
CTGAAGCTGTAGAACCCGAAGTAGATGAGGTTGTGTGCCAGGCTGACCACCTCAAAGGTCAGTATGTTCT
TCTCAACGTTGGCAAAGGGCACGGCCTCGCCGACCACGTTGTTAAGGTAATCCTCCACGAACTCCATGGT
GCTGGCAAACTTGTTTTTCTTGTCATCTCGGGAGGCGTTGAGATTGGAATCATAGTCTTTGATGGTGATG
GCCGTGGGGATCTCTGTCCAGAGGCGGGCAAACTTGACAGGGGTCACCAGCTCCTGGGGGTCACGGTCCA
CGTGCACATGTAGCATCAGGTGGCAGAATGAGGCGCGGAGGTCAAAGGGCAGCATCTCGTCCGCCATGCA
TAGGAAAAGCAGCTCCACACCCAGTTGCTTGGAGATCTCGTCGATGGCCAGGTACTGGCGGTCTAGGCAC
ATGCGGGCAAACAGCTTCAACTGGTACCTGTAGTAGCTGAGCACGTTCTCGTCGTGTGCGTTGCCGGCCC
TTGCCTCCTGGGCCAGCTGCCTCACACTCTTCTCGTGATGCTCGTTGTTCCTGTCCGTCCATGTGAGCCA
CACCTCCTCCTCCGAGTACTCGATGCTGAGGTACTCGTGAGACTGAGCCATCTCCTTCACGGGCCGAAGC
TCAGTCTGGATAAGGATGTCACTGTTCTTGGGGTCCAGCACACACTTGCAAATCAGCTCCTGGGTGACGG
GGATGGCAATGCGGTTGGACACGCACAGGTCGGAGAGGTAGTCCAGGAACCTGGGCTCCCTGTTCTTGCG
CACGAGGCTCACGAAGGTTTCCACCTCGGTCTTGGTGATGTGCTTCTCCAGCAGCTTCCGGTTGTTGTGC
AGCAGGGCCGTGATGGTGTCTTCGGCCAGGATGTCATAGCCAATCTGTGACTGCATCATCCCGAACTGCT
TGGCTATGTGCTCCTGGTTCTTACGGTAGTCCTCCTGGGAGTGCCGCAGCACCCGGTAACACAGGGCGGC
CATGTACGCGTAGGGGGCGTTCTTCTGGTCAGACAGTTCCTCCAGACGCACCAATGGCCCTTCACCCCCC
TTGTCACGGAATGGAGCCTTCAGGATGCCAAAGATCTGCTTAAGTATGTTCTGCTCCCGCATCAGCTTCT
GCCGCTCTCGGTTGGGTTTGGTGACCATGATGTCCAGGACATTCTGCCCATTGTTGGGAACATCGCTGAC
AAAAAACACCAAGTCCTCCAACAGCTGGATGACAAACCTGCGGTCGTTCTGGCTGATGAAGCCCTCGTTG
AGTTTCTCCACAGCGCTGGCCAGCATGGAGCTTGCATCGTTGGCAAAGTCCAGGTCGCGGATCTCAGACA
CGGGAACCGACACAATGGCAAAGGCCTCCTTGTCCTCCTTGGTGGGGCACGTGCCCAACATGAGCCGGAT
AGGCCGTTCCTCCTCCACGTCGATGGGCGCGTTCGTGCTCTGGATCCAGGTGTTGGTACAGAGGTGCCGC
AGCCGCACGTAGGAGTTCCGGGGCACGAAGGAGTCGGTTTTCTGCAGCGTGGTGGGGTCCAGCTCGAAGA
GAGACGCGATGTCGTTGCCATGTGGCACAGCCACCAGACGGTACTTGATCTTCTCGCCGGCGTTTCTGCG
GCCTGTGCGGCTCTGGGCCCCTGGTCCTGCTGCCTTAGGATCTGAGACATCACCCTTGTAGCTGGGGTTT
TCCTCAGCCGCCAGATAGTTGCCCGTGGCCAGGTGCTTGAACCTGTACAGACCATTCCAGTGTCCCGCTC
CGCCGCGGCAGGGGTCATGGTGGACCACCTCCACCTCCCAGAGCGCGTTGGAGCTGGTGGCCGAGGTGGC
GGACTGACGCAGCGTGGTCCTCAGGAACACCTGAAGCTTGCCCCGGTACTCGTCACAGGTCAGGAACTTC
TCCTGCTCTGCATGGAACAGCCGCACCACGTCTCCCCCCTTCAACACCTCCTCCAGATGGTCCCGGAACT
GCATGAATAAGTTGATCTTCCAGCTGGTGTTGCAGTTGACAGAGTTGACCTCCTTGCAGCCAACGTTATC
ACTAAGCTCATAATTGCTGGCGTGTAGAGGCTGCCCTGCGTTGACAGGGTTCAGGATCACCTTGTCCCCC
ACAACCACGTTATCCCCATTGCTCCGAAGCTTCCAGAAGGGCTGGATGAAGAGCCAGGAGCCCTCGTTGC
CCGTCGCGTCCAGCGTCACCCGCATGGCGTTCTTCTCCAGCAGGGCCGGCTGCCGCTTGTTCACCGTTAA
GTATTTGTTGCTCTTCATGTGCAGAAGCTGAATCACGCTGCCGTACTTCACCACGTCCCCGTGCACCTTC
TTGTTCTCTGTGTCGTTTTGCTTCTGCTCCATCTGGGCTGCATGCTGCAGCTTCTGCAGCAACACCACAT
CGGCGATCTTCTCTTTGTCCTGCTTAGTCTGCTTGGCTTTCCAGTACTGCTTCTGTGCGGAGTAGCGGTT
CATGGGGCACACTTTGAAGAGGCAATCTCGGAACTTCTTGGGGGGGTTGTCCAGGTCCCCAGCTGCAGGC
TCCACCACACAACGGTCATCCACCAGCCCCAAAGTGCTGATGAAGCCGTTGACAGAGCCCTCGGCGTACA
GGGACACAATGTCCCCGATGTGAAGAAAGCTGGACATTTCATTCATTCCGGACTTGTACAGCTCGTCCAT
GCCGAGAGTGATCCCGGCGGCGGTCACGAACTCCAGCAGGACCATGTGATCGCGCTTCTCGTTGGGGTCT
TTGCTCAGGGCGGACTGGGTGCTCAGGTAGTGGTTGTCGGGCAGCAGCACGGGGCCGTCGCCGATGGGGG
TGTTCTGCTGGTAGTGGTCGGCGAGCTGCACGCTGCCGTCCTCGATGTTGTGGCGGATCTTGAAGTTCAC
CTTGATGCCGTTCTTCTGCTTGTCGGCCATGATATAGACGTTGTGGCTGTTGTAGTTGTACTCCAGCTTG
TGCCCCAGGATGTTGCCGTCCTCCTTGAAGTCGATGCCCTTCAGCTCGATGCGGTTCACCAGGGTGTCGC
CCTCGAACTTCACCTCGGCGCGGGTCTTGTAGTTGCCGTCGTCCTTGAAGAAGATGGTGCGCTCCTGGAC
GTAGCCTTCGGGCATGGCGGACTTGAAGAAGTCGTGCTGCTTCATGTGGTCGGGGTAGCGGCTGAAGCAC
TGCACGCCGTAGGTCAGGGTGGTCACGAGGGTGGGCCAGGGCACGGGCAGCTTGCCGGTGGTGCAGATGA
ACTTCAGGGTCAGCTTGCCGTAGGTGGCATCGCCCTCGCCCTCGCCGGACACGCTGAACTTGTGGCCGTT
TACGTCGCCGTCCAGCTCGACCAGGATGGGCACCACCCCGGTGAACAGCTCCTCGCCCTTGCTCACCATG
GTGGCGACCGGTAGCGCTAGCGGATCTGACGGTTCACTAAACCAGCTCTGCTTATATAGACCTCCCACCG
TACACGCCTACCGCCCATTTGCGTCAATGGGGCGGAGTTGTTACGACATTTTGGAAAGTCCCGTTGATTT
TGGTGCCAAAACAAACTCCCATTGACGTCAATGGGGTGGAGACTTGGAAATCCCCGTGAGTCAAACCGCT
ATCCACGCCCATTGATGTACTGCCAAAACCGCATCACCATGGTAATAGCGATGACTAATACGTAGATGTA
CTGCCAAGTAGGAAAGTCCCATAAGGTCATGTACTGGGCATAATGCCAGGCGGGCCATTTACCGTCATTG
ACGTCAATAGGGGGCGTACTTGGCATATGATACACTTGATGTACTGCCAAGTGGGCAGTTTACCGTAAAT
ACTCCACCCATTGACGTCAATGGAAAGTCCCTATTGGCGTTACTATGGGAACATACGTCATTATTGACGT
CAATGGGCGGGGGTCGTTGGGCGGTCAGCCAGGCGGGCCATTTACCGTAAGTTATGTAACGCGGAACTCC
ATATATGGGCTATGAACTAATGACCCCGTAATTGATTACTATTAATAACTAATGCATGGCGGTAATACGG
TTATCCACAGAATCAGGGGATAACGCAGGAAAGAACATGTGAGCAAAAGGCCAGCAAAAGGCCAGGAACC
GTAAAAAGGCCGCGTTGCTGGCGTTTTTCCATAGGCTCCGCCCCCCTGACGAGCATCACAAAAATCGACG
CTCAAGTCAGAGGTGGCGAAACCCGACAGGACTATAAAGATACCAGGCGTTTCCCCCTGGAAGCTCCCTC
GTGCGCTCTCCTGTTCCGACCCTGCCGCTTACCGGATACCTGTCCGCCTTTCTCCCTTCGGGAAGCGTGG
CGCTTTCTCATAGCTCACGCTGTAGGTATCTCAGTTCGGTGTAGGTCGTTCGCTCCAAGCTGGGCTGTGT
GCACGAACCCCCCGTTCAGCCCGACCGCTGCGCCTTATCCGGTAACTATCGTCTTGAGTCCAACCCGGTA
AGACACGACTTATCGCCACTGGCAGCAGCCACTGGTAACAGGATTAGCAGAGCGAGGTATGTAGGCGGTG
CTACAGAGTTCTTGAAGTGGTGGCCTAACTACGGCTACACTAGAAGAACAGTATTTGGTATCTGCGCTCT
GCTGAAGCCAGTTACCTTCGGAAAAAGAGTTGGTAGCTCTTGATCCGGCAAACAAACCACCGCTGGTAGC
GGTGGTTTTTTTGTTTGCAAGCAGCAGATTACGCGCAGAAAAAAAGGATCTCAAGAAGATCCTTTGATCT
TTTCTACGGGGTCTGACGCTCAGTGGAACGAAAACTCACGTTAAGGGATTTTGGTCATGAGATTATCAAA
AAGGATCTTCACCTAGATCCTTTTAAATTAAAAATGAAGTTTTAAATCAATCTAAAGTATATATGAGTAA
CCTGAGGCTATGGCAGGGCCTGCCGCCCCGACGTTGGCTGCGAGCCCTGGGCCTTCACCCGAACTTGGGG
GGTGGGGTGGGGAAAAGGAAGAAACGCGGGCGTATTGGCCCCAATGGGGTCTCGGTGGGGTATCGACAGA
GTGCCAGCCCTGGGACCGAACCCCGCGTTTATGAACAAACGACCCAACACCGTGCGTTTTATTCTGTCTT
TTTATTGCCGTCATAGCGCGGGTTCCTTCCGGTATTGTCTCCTTCCGTGTTTCAGTTAGCCTCCCCCTAG
GGTGGGCGAAGAACTCCAGCATGAGATCCCCGCGCTGGAGGATCATCCAGCCGGCGTCCCGGAAAACGAT
TCCGAAGCCCAACCTTTCATAGAAGGCGGCGGTGGAATCGAAATCTCGTGATGGCAGGTTGGGCGTCGCT
TGGTCGGTCATTTCGAACCCCAGAGTCCCGCTCAGAAGAACTCGTCAAGAAGGCGATAGAAGGCGATGCG
CTGCGAATCGGGAGCGGCGATACCGTAAAGCACGAGGAAGCGGTCAGCCCATTCGCCGCCAAGCTCTTCA
GCAATATCACGGGTAGCCAACGCTATGTCCTGATAGCGGTCCGCCACACCCAGCCGGCCACAGTCGATGA
ATCCAGAAAAGCGGCCATTTTCCACCATGATATTCGGCAAGCAGGCATCGCCATGGGTCACGACGAGATC
CTCGCCGTCGGGCATGCTCGCCTTGAGCCTGGCGAACAGTTCGGCTGGCGCGAGCCCCTGATGCTCTTCG
TCCAGATCATCCTGATCGACAAGACCGGCTTCCATCCGAGTACGTGCTCGCTCGATGCGATGTTTCGCTT
GGTGGTCGAATGGGCAGGTAGCCGGATCAAGCGTATGCAGCCGCCGCATTGCATCAGCCATGATGGATAC
TTTCTCGGCAGGAGCAAGGTGAGATGACAGGAGATCCTGCCCCGGCACTTCGCCCAATAGCAGCCAGTCC
CTTCCCGCTTCAGTGACAACGTCGAGCACAGCTGCGCAAGGAACGCCCGTCGTGGCCAGCCACGATAGCC
GCGCTGCCTCGTCTTGCAGTTCATTCAGGGCACCGGACAGGTCGGTCTTGACAAAAAGAACCGGGCGCCC
CTGCGCTGACAGCCGGAACACGGCGGCATCAGAGCAGCCGATTGTCTGTTGTGCCCAGTCATAGCCGAAT
AGCCTCTCCACCCAAGCGGCCGGAGAACCTGCGTGCAATCCATCTTGTTCAATCATGCGAAACGATCCTC
ATCCTGTCTCTTGATCGATCTTTGCAAAAGCCTAGGCCTCCAAAAAAGCCTCCTCACTACTTCTGGAATA
GCTCAGAGGCCGAGGCGGCCTCGGCCTCTGCATAAATAAAAAAAATTAGTCAGCCATGGGGCGGAGAATG
GGCGGAACTGGGCGGAGTTAGGGGCGGGATGGGCGGAGTTAGGGGCGGGACTATGGTTGCTGACTAATTG
AGATGCATGCTTTGCATACTTCTGCCTGCTGGGGAGCCTGGGGACTTTCCACACCTGGTTGCTGACTAAT
TGAGATGCATGCTTTGCATACTTCTGCCTGCTGGGGAGCCTGGGGACTTTCCACACCCTAACTGACACAC
ATTCCACAGCTGGTTCTTTCCGCCTCAGGACTCTTCCTTTTTCAATATTATTGAAGCATTTATCAGGGTT
ATTGTCTCATGAGCGGATACATATTTGAATGTATTTAGAAAAATAAACAAATAGGGGTTCCGCGCACATT
TCCCCGAAAAGTGCCACCTG
[124 nt withheld, positions 9191-9314]
C
[91 nt withheld, positions 9316-9406]
A
[49 nt withheld, positions 9408-9456]
CCTTTGACGTTGGAGTCCACGTTCTTT
[37 nt withheld, positions 9484-9520]
ACCCTATCTCGGTCTATTCTTTTGATTTATAAGGGATTTTGCCGATTTCGGCCTATTGGTTAAAAAATGA
GCTGATTTAACAAAAATTTAACGCGAATTTTAACAAAATATTAACGCTTACAATTTACGCGTTAAGATAC
ATTGATGAGTTTGGACAAACCACAACTAGAATGCAGTGAAAAAAATGCTTTATTTGTGAAATTTGTGATG
CTATTGCTTTATTTGTAACCATTATAAGCTGCAATAAACAAGTTAACAACAACAATTGCATTCATTTTAT
GTTTCAGGTTCAGGGGGAGGTGTGGGAGGTTTTTTAAAGCAAGTAAAACCTCTACAAATGTGGTATGGCT
GATTATGATCAGTTATCTAGATCCGGTGGATCCCGGGCCCGCGGTACCGTCGACTGCAGATTCGCGGCCG
CTTTTTTTGGAGTCTATTAATTTATTTAAGGCAATTAACACATTAGTCTCCAGGACACAGGACATGTAAA
ACATTACACCAAAAAGAGAGAAGCCACTGTCACACAGCCCAGGCCTGTTGCTGGGCTTGTGAGGCTTGCC
TACAAAGCCTAGAGAAAGTCCTGGGAGCAAGGTCCACCCTGAGTCATGAGGCTCCTGGGACGGGGCCACA
CTGTCCCCAGCAGGCACAGGAGGGTGGGATGGCCCCCAGGAATAAGTTAAATATCAAAGCCCTAGGAAGC
TAATAACAGCAGGCTACCACCTTCCTGAGCCAGGGTGGCAGGCAGGGGACAGCCACAATGTAGTGCTTGG
AGGTGAGAGGCAGCCCACTTTTAACCACCTGCCAGGGCCACTGAGGAATGCCAGTCACTGCTTCGAAGGA
CAGCAGTCTGGAGGACTTGGCATCCCCTAAGGCACTAAGGTAAACCGAGTCTCTTCAAGGGTACTTACTA
AGCAGGACCGTGCTCTGCTCTGGCACTCCCGCTGGCCAGAGCCTGGCTTGGGGAGGGAGGGTGGCAGCTG
AGCTGAAGATGGGGCAGGCACCTGGCTTCTACCTGACCTGAAGGAAGGGCGGCGCTGTGGGCAGCCGGCC
TCCCGTGGGGGCCTCCGAGGCTCCGCTCTGCTCAGCGGCTCATGCAGTTCTGCACGTCCACGAAGCCCAG
ACGTTGCCTCCGCTTCCGCTGCTCCGTCATCTGTTCCTTGAGCTCATTGAGCTGGGCGGTGAGGTGCGAG
ACCAGCTTCATGGTGGAGCCAAGCTTCTCCTGCAGGATGCGGATCTCGTTCTGCTCGCCCTCGCCCTCGC
CGCTCACCAAGGACATGGCGCGCATCCGTGGGAACCAGTCCAGGTTCTTGTTCTTGATCATCTGAGCCAC
GTAGCTCTCGGGGCCCGTGTAGTCTGTCTTGTTCTTGACACGGACCAGCACAATGAAGTACAGGTAGTTC
CACATGTTGTGCTCCAGTTTGATGTGCTCTTCAAAGGACACTGTCTTGTTGTCAAACTTGTCCCTCTCCA
GACCACAGATGAAGCACGTGGTCTTGAGGATTTCCTCTTTCTTCTGCTTCTCGCTGCGCAGGTCGGCGAA
GGTGTCGATGATCACCCCAAAGATGAGGTTCAGGACAATAATGATGACAATGAAGAAGAACAGGAGGTCG
TACACCACCCTGGCTGGGAAGAGCGACTCGTCTTTGGAGGGCTTGCGGAGGATGTCGCCCACGCCGCCAC
CGTTCCTCAGTCCGTGGTTCATGACGGTGACAATACACATAAGCAGAGTATCACAGGCCCGCTCTGTGCT
GTCCAGCTCCTCGTCCTCTTCTAGGATCTCAGGCACCGAGACCTCAGAGACACAGTCCATCTTGTCCCCA
CTACATGTGCCCATAAATGTGGCAGCTCCGTGTGGCATCCCCAGGGTGCTGGCTCTGGAGTGGTTCCCAG
GCAGCCGGTCCACCTCCAGGATGAAGTCATCCTTGAGGAAGAGGAAGCCCACGATGGAGAAGAGGTAGAC
AAGGATGAGGGCCAGCAGGGCAGTTAGCAGGATGGAGCGGCCATTGCGGGTCACGCTCTTGATGACATTA
AACAGCGTCTCCTCTCGGTAGATGAGGTCAAAGAGCAGGATACTGTAGAAGAGCTCATGAGCAAAGAGGC
CCAGGACACTCGTCAGGATGTAGCCCACGTGATACAGGAACTCCATGTCCATGACCATTGCTTTATAGCC
ACGGATGAAGGTGCCGCGGTTGCCCACAAAGCTCACCACAAACACGATCTTGTTGGTCAGATTGAGAGCA
CCCAGGATGTTGAGCGTGGGCCCAATGCCCAGGTAGTAGATGGAGCGAAGGACCAGTGCCACAATGAGGG
GACGGACGCTGTAGTGCTTGGTGAACAGCGCGGCAATGGAGAAGCAGATGAGGATCCAGAAGAGGAGCGA
GATGAGTGGGGAGCCCAGCACGCCCGTGGACGCGCCTTCCACGTAGGGGTAGAAGAAGGCAATGATGATG
TTGATGAACACTGCCAGGTTGAAGGAGATGCTACCCCACAGCGTCATGCGGCGGGAGAACCAGTAGATGA
GCGGCATGCTGCGAAGCCGGCGCTGCCACTCCATCTCGTTGTGCAGGAAGGAGGACTGGTCGAAGAAGTC
GCTCACTTTGCTGCCCTGCTCGTCCTGCTCCGTGGTGGTGAAGAGCCGGTGCTTGGTCTCCTCTGTCAGG
AACTGGCAGATGGCAGGTACCGGGAACACGATCTGCTCCATGCTTCGGTCTTGCCGCACAATCTCAATCT
GCGAGGTGTGGTTCTCATAGTAGGCCAGCGGGTCTTCCTCCTCCTCTTGGGCAGGGGCTGAGGACTTGAG
CATCTGAGAGAGCTGCTTGTTGTTGAGGCTGAGCATGGAAGAGATGCCCTCGGCCTCCTCCTCCTGGATG
CGCTTCACCGGCTTCAGCAGGTGCTGTAGCTGCTTGTTGTGCCTGGAAAGCTGCAGTGCCAGGATGTAGA
TGTTGTGGCCCACTTCACGTGGGCTCACTTCGGAATTTTCCCGCTCCTCCTCCTGCAGGTAGGCCTTCTT
GATCACGTCCACCAGCTCCTGAGGCCGAAGGCTGATGAGGATGCGTTCTGCATTCTCGCTGTCATGTCGA
CTCTCCATCAGAGCCAGGAGCAGCTTGGAGGCATTGTCCTTGAGCTGCAGCACCAGGTCCATGCGGTACT
TGCAGAGCGGGCTGATGTCATTGAGGATCAGCGCCGTGATGATGTCAATGCCGTTGGACTCGTGAGTCAC
GATGCAGGTCTGGTTCTCATGGCACGGGCCCTGGCAGTACTCTGTGAGGGTCTCCAAGGTCTGGATGACC
AGGCCCACATTGTCCTCGTTGATGTAGAGCCCCAGCAGCCCCAGGCCCCCTGTGGTGCTGCCACACATGA
TGTCCAGGAACTGCAGGGTCTCACACACGAGGTTGTAGTTGGTCTTGTTGTTCTGACAGCGCAGGAAGTT
CTGCAGGTCCCGGTTATGGTTCTCACACAGCAGCTGCAGGAAGCGCAGGATGGGCCGCATGATGAGCACC
GAGGTCCCCATCTCGTTGTTCTGCGCACGCTCGCTCACGTCGTGCCCCCGGTGCAAGCCAGGGCCCAGCG
AATATCGGGAGGAGCTGGGCATGGAGAAGGAGGACACGCGACCTTTGGTGGTAGGGTCTGCTGGCTCACG
GTCCTCACGAGGCTGGCTGCCCAGGTCACTCATGTTGACGGCAACTGTGGACTTGGTCTCCTGCTGGGCA
CGCTTCATGCGGTCATGCAGCACTTTGAAGAAGCGCTCTGACTTCTTGTCACTTGTCATCAGGTTGTAGA
AAGACTTCTGGATCTCAGTGTTGCCCCCGTCCAGCAGGCGGATGGCCAGGCCGATGCTCTCCTGGAAGAT
CTTCTCGTTCTTGGTGCT
Features (pLannotate 1.2.2; 14 found; start..end, strand, type, name):
   5233..5949    -  CDS            EGFP: EGFP is a basic (constitutively fluorescent) green fluorescent protein published in 1996, derived from Aequorea victoria. It is reported to be a rapidly-maturing weak dimer with moderate acid sensitivity.
   5994..6197    -  promoter       CMV promoter: human cytomegalovirus (CMV) immediate early promoter
   6198..6501    -  enhancer       CMV enhancer: human cytomegalovirus immediate early enhancer
   6676..7264    -  rep_origin     ori: high-copy-number ColE1/pMB1/pBR322/pUC origin of replication
   7593..7640    -  polyA_signal   HSV TK poly(A) signal: herpes simplex virus thymidine kinase polyadenylation signal (Cole and Stacy, 1985)
   7699..7851    -  CDS            ble (fragment): BLE_KLEPN - Experimental evidence at protein level: Swiss-Prot protein existence level 1. Binding protein with a strong affinity to the bleomycin family of antibiotics. Binds to CL990; an antimitotic-antibiotic compound. From Klebsiella pneumoniae.
   7872..8666    -  CDS            NeoR/KanR: aminoglycoside phosphotransferase from Tn5; aph(3')-II (or nptII); confers resistance to neomycin, kanamycin, and G418 (Geneticin®)
   8701..9058    -  promoter       SV40 promoter: SV40 enhancer and early promoter
   9060..9164    -  promoter       AmpR promoter: bla
   9191..9619    +  rep_origin     f1 ori (sequence partly withheld): f1 bacteriophage origin of replication; arrow indicates direction of (+) strand synthesis
   9653..9774    -  polyA_signal   SV40 poly(A) signal: SV40 polyadenylation signal
   9797..9881    -  CDS            large T antigen (fragment): large T antigen from SV40 (simian virus 40)
   9898..9930    -  misc_feature   MCS (fragment): multiple cloning site
  10605..5226    -  CDS            Itpr3 (across the origin): ITPR3_RAT - Experimental evidence at protein level: Swiss-Prot protein existence level 1. Receptor for inositol 1,4,5-trisphosphate, a second messenger that mediates the release of intracellular calcium. From Rattus norvegicus (Rat).
