[The description below was written by a language model from this plasmid's Addgene catalogue record and pLannotate feature annotations shown in this document.]
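Description:
pEGFPc1 QFR IP3R3 is a mammalian expression plasmid of about 13.4 kb, built on the pEGFP-C1 backbone for transient overexpression of a mutant form of the rat inositol 1,4,5-trisphosphate receptor type 3 (Itpr3). Expression is driven by the human cytomegalovirus immediate-early enhancer and promoter. These sit directly upstream of an EGFP coding sequence, which is followed almost immediately, on the same strand, by the long Itpr3 open reading frame. This layout is consistent with the C1-type design, in which the insert is fused to the C-terminus of EGFP to give an N-terminally GFP-tagged receptor, although the record does not list the tag explicitly. Remnants of the multiple cloning site and an SV40 polyadenylation signal lie downstream of the insert and terminate the transcript. The 5′ cloning site is recorded as unknown.

The insert carries the mutation described as Q-FR/A-AA, meaning a glutamine, a phenylalanine and an arginine in a short motif are replaced by alanines. The catalogue fields do not give the residue positions or state the functional consequence. The associated publication title concerns FBXL2, PTEN and IP3R3-dependent calcium signalling in apoptosis.

The plasmid is propagated in E. coli from a high-copy ColE1/pUC-type origin, and an f1 origin is also present. A single Tn5 aminoglycoside phosphotransferase gene serves as the selection marker in both hosts. A bacterial promoter drives it for kanamycin resistance, and the SV40 early promoter with an HSV TK polyadenylation signal allows G418 selection in mammalian cells. The GFP fusion should allow expression and localisation of the receptor to be followed by fluorescence.
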