Addgene plasmid #236454: pEGFPc1 QFR IP3R3
Purpose: transient overexpression of IP3R3 in mammalian cells
Depositing lab: Michele Pagano. Depositing organization: NYU Grossman School of Medicine. Publication: PTEN counteracts FBXL2 to promote IP3R3- and Ca(2+)-mediated apoptosis limiting tumour growth. Kuchay S, Giorgi C, Simoneschi D, Pagan J, Missiroli S, Saraf A, Florens L, Washburn MP, Collazo-Lorduy A, Castillo-Martin M, Cordon-Cardo C, Sebti SM, Pinton P, Pagano M. Nature. 2017 Jun 22;546(7659):554-558. doi: 10.1038/nature22965. Epub 2017 Jun 14. PubMed 28614300.
Backbone
  Vector backbone: pEGFPc1
  Vector type: Mammalian Expression
Growth in bacteria
  Bacterial resistance: Kanamycin, 50 μg/mL
  Growth temperature: 37°C
  Growth strain: DH5alpha
  Copy number: High Copy
Gene/Insert
  Gene/Insert name: IP3R3
  Species: R. norvegicus (rat)
  Mutation: Q-FR/A-AA
  Entrez Gene: Itpr3 (a.k.a. IP3R3X)
  Cloning method: Restriction Enzyme; 5′ cloning site Unknown (unknown if destroyed)
Terms and licenses: Academic/Nonprofit Terms; Industry Terms: Not Available to Industry
How to cite: pEGFPc1 QFR IP3R3 was a gift from Michele Pagano (Addgene plasmid # 236454 ; http://n2t.net/addgene:236454 ; RRID:Addgene_236454)
